>Addgene plasmid #153238 | pDGE672 | addgene full sequence | sequence record 309894 | Addgene NGS Result
TTCCTGGCGTTTTCTTGTCGCGTGTTTTAGTCGCATAAAGTAGAATACTTGCGACTAGAACCGGAGACAT
TACGCCATGAACAAGAGCGCCGCCGCTGGCCTGCTGGGCTATGCCCGCGTCAGCACCGACGACCAGGACT
TGACCAACCAACGGGCCGAACTGCACGCGGCCGGCTGCACCAAGCTGTTTTCCGAGAAGATCACCGGCAC
CAGGCGCGACCGCCCGGAGCTGGCCAGGATGCTTGACCACCTACGCCCTGGCGACGTTGTGACAGTGACC
AGGCTAGACCGCCTGGCCCGCAGCACCCGCGACCTACTGGACATTGCCGAGAGCATCCAGGAGGCCGGCG
CGGGCCTGCGTAGCCTGGCAGAGCCGTGGGCCGACACCACCACGCCGGCCGGCCGCATGGTGTTGACCGT
GTTCGCCGGCATTGCCGAGTTCGAGCGTTCCCTAATCATCGACCGCACCCGGAGCGGGCGCGAGGCCGCC
AAGGCCCGAGGCGTGAAGTTTGGCCCCCGCCCTACCCTCACCCCGGCACAGATCGCGCACGCCCGCGAGC
TGATCGACCAGGAAGGCCGCACCGTGAAAGAGGCGGCTGCACTGCTTGGCGTGCATCGCTCGACCCTGTA
CCGCGCACTTGAGCGCAGCGAGGAAGTGACGCCCACCGAGGCCAGGCGGCGCGGTGCCTTCCGTGAGGAC
GCATTGACCGAGGCCGACGCCCTGGCGGCCGCCGAGAATGAACGCCAAGAGGAACAAGCATGAAACCGCA
CCAGGACGGCCAGGACGAACCGTTTTTCATTACCGAAGAGATCGAGGCGGAGATGATCGCGGCCGGGTAC
GTGTTCGAGCCGCCCGCGCACGTCTCAACCGTGCGGCTGCATGAAATCCTGGCCGGTTTGTCTGATGCCA
AGCTGGCGGCCTGGCCGGCCAGCTTGGCCGCTGAAGAAACCGAGCGCCGCCGTCTAAAAAGGTGATGTGT
ATTTGAGTAAAACAGCTTGCGTCATGCGGTCGCTGCGTATATGATGCGATGAGTAAATAAACAAATACGC
AAGGGGAACGCATGAAGGTTATCGCTGTACTTAACCAGAAAGGCGGGTCAGGCAAGACGACCATCGCAAC
CCATCTAGCCCGCGCCCTGCAACTCGCCGGGGCCGATGTTCTGTTAGTCGATTCCGATCCCCAGGGCAGT
GCCCGCGATTGGGCGGCCGTGCGGGAAGATCAACCGCTAACCGTTGTCGGCATCGACCGCCCGACGATTG
ACCGCGACGTGAAGGCCATCGGCCGGCGCGACTTCGTAGTGATCGACGGAGCGCCCCAGGCGGCGGACTT
GGCTGTGTCCGCGATCAAGGCAGCCGACTTCGTGCTGATTCCGGTGCAGCCAAGCCCTTACGACATATGG
GCCACCGCCGACCTGGTGGAGCTGGTTAAGCAGCGCATTGAGGTCACGGATGGAAGGCTACAAGCGGCCT
TTGTAGTGTCGCGGGCGATCAAAGGCACGCGCATCGGCGGTGAGGTTGCCGAGGCGCTGGCCGGGTACGA
GCTGCCCATTCTTGAGTCCCGTATCACGCAGCGCGTGAGCTACCCAGGCACTGCCGCCGCCGGCACAACC
GTTCTTGAATCAGAACCCGAGGGCGACGCTGCCCGCGAGGTCCAGGCGCTGGCCGCTGAAATTAAATCAA
AACTCATTTGAGTTAATGAGGTAAAGAGAAAATGAGCAAAAGCACAAACACGCTAAGTGCCGGCCGTCCG
AGCGCACGCAGCAGCAAGGCTGCAACGTTGGCCAGCCTGGCAGACACGCCAGCCATGAAGCGGGTCAACT
TTCAGTTGCCGGCGGAGGATCACACCAAGCTGAAGATGTACGCGGTACGCCAAGGCAAGACCATTACCGA
GCTGCTATCTGAATACATCGCGCAGCTACCAGAGTAAATGAGCAAATGAATAAATGAGTAGATGAATTTT
AGCGGCTAAAGGAGGCGGCATGGAAAATCAAGAACAACCAGGCACCGACGCCGTGGAATGCCCCATGTGT
GGAGGAACGGGCGGTTGGCCAGGCGTAAGCGGCTGGGTTGTCTGCCGGCCCTGCAATGGCACTGGAACCC
CCAAGCCCGAGGAATCGGCGTGAGCGGTCGCAAACCATCCGGCCCGGTACAAATCGGCGCGGCGCTGGGT
GATGACCTGGTGGAGAAGTTGAAGGCCGCGCAGGCCGCCCAGCGGCAACGCATCGAGGCAGAAGCACGCC
CCGGTGAATCGTGGCAAGCGGCCGCTGATCGAATCCGCAAAGAATCCCGGCAACCGCCGGCAGCCGGTGC
GCCGTCGATTAGGAAGCCGCCCAAGGGCGACGAGCAACCAGATTTTTTCGTTCCGATGCTCTATGACGTG
GGCACCCGCGATAGTCGCAGCATCATGGACGTGGCCGTTTTCCGTCTGTCGAAGCGTGACCGACGAGCTG
GCGAGGTGATCCGCTACGAGCTTCCAGACGGGCACGTAGAGGTTTCCGCAGGGCCGGCCGGCATGGCCAG
TGTGTGGGATTACGACCTGGTACTGATGGCGGTTTCCCATCTAACCGAATCCATGAACCGATACCGGGAA
GGGAAGGGAGACAAGCCCGGCCGCGTGTTCCGTCCACACGTTGCGGACGTACTCAAGTTCTGCCGGCGAG
CCGATGGCGGAAAGCAGAAAGACGACCTGGTAGAAACCTGCATTCGGTTAAACACCACGCACGTTGCCAT
GCAGCGTACGAAGAAGGCCAAGAACGGCCGCCTGGTGACGGTATCCGAGGGTGAAGCCTTGATTAGCCGC
TACAAGATCGTAAAGAGCGAAACCGGGCGGCCGGAGTACATCGAGATCGAGCTAGCTGATTGGATGTACC
GCGAGATCACAGAAGGCAAGAACCCGGACGTGCTGACGGTTCACCCCGATTACTTTTTGATCGATCCCGG
CATCGGCCGTTTTCTCTACCGCCTGGCACGCCGCGCCGCAGGCAAGGCAGAAGCCAGATGGTTGTTCAAG
ACGATCTACGAACGCAGTGGCAGCGCCGGAGAGTTCAAGAAGTTCTGTTTCACCGTGCGCAAGCTGATCG
GGTCAAATGACCTGCCGGAGTACGATTTGAAGGAGGAGGCGGGGCAGGCTGGCCCGATCCTAGTCATGCG
CTACCGCAACCTGATCGAGGGCGAAGCATCCGCCGGTTCCTAATGTACGGAGCAGATGCTAGGGCAAATT
GCCCTAGCAGGGGAAAAAGGTCGAAAAGGTGTCTTTCCTGTGGATAGCACGTACATTGGGAACCCAAAGC
CGTACATTGGGAACCGGAACCCGTACATTGGGAACCCAAAGCCGTACATTGGGAACCGGTCACACATGTA
AGTGACTGATATAAAAGAGAAAAAAGGCGATTTTTCCGCCTAAAACTCTTTAAAACTTATTAAAACTCTT
AAAACCCGCCTGGCCTGTGCATAACTGTCTGGCCAGCGCACAGCCGAAGAGCTGCAAAAAGCGCCTACCC
TTCGGTCGCTGCGCTCCCTACGCCCCGCCGCTTCGCGTCGGCCTATCGCGGCCGCTGGCCGCTCAAAAAT
GGCTGGCCTACGGCCAGGCAATCTACCAGGGCGCGGACAAGCCGCGCCGTCGCCACTCGACCGCCGGCGC
CCACATCAAGGCACCCTGCCTCGCGCGTTTCGGTGATGACGGTGAAAACCTCTGACACATGCAGCTCCCG
GAGACGGTCACAGCTTGTCTGTAAGCGGATGCCGGGAGCAGACAAGCCCGTCAGGGCGCGTCAGCGGGTG
TTGGCGGGTGTCGGGGCGCAGCCATGACCCAGTCACGTAGCGATAGCGGAGTGTATACTGGCTTAACTAT
GCGGCATCAGAGCAGATTGTACTGAGAGTGCACCATATGCGGTGTGAAATACCGCACAGATGCGTAAGGA
GAAAATACCGCATAAGGCGCTCTTCCGCTTCCTCGCTCACTGACTCGCTGCGCTCGGTCGTTCGGCTGCG
GCGAGCGGTATCAGCTCACTCAAAGGCGGTAATACGGTTATCCACAGAATCAGGGGATAACGCAGGAAAG
AACATGTGAGCAAAAGGCCAGCAAAAGGCCAGGAACCGTAAAAAGGCCGCGTTGCTGGCGTTTTTCCATA
GGCTCCGCCCCCCTGACGAGCATCACAAAAATCGACGCTCAAGTCAGAGGTGGCGAAACCCGACAGGACT
ATAAAGATACCAGGCGTTTCCCCCTGGAAGCTCCCTCGTGCGCTCTCCTGTTCCGACCCTGCCGCTTACC
GGATACCTGTCCGCCTTTCTCCCTTCGGGAAGCGTGGCGCTTTCTCATAGCTCACGCTGTAGGTATCTCA
GTTCGGTGTAGGTCGTTCGCTCCAAGCTGGGCTGTGTGCACGAACCCCCCGTTCAGCCCGACCGCTGCGC
CTTATCCGGTAACTATCGTCTTGAGTCCAACCCGGTAAGACACGACTTATCGCCACTGGCAGCAGCCACT
GGTAACAGGATTAGCAGAGCGAGGTATGTAGGCGGTGCTACAGAGTTCTTGAAGTGGTGGCCTAACTACG
GCTACACTAGAAGGACAGTATTTGGTATCTGCGCTCTGCTGAAGCCAGTTACCTTCGGAAAAAGAGTTGG
TAGCTCTTGATCCGGCAAACAAACCACCGCTGGTAGCGGTGGTTTTTTTGTTTGCAAGCAGCAGATTACG
CGCAGAAAAAAAGGATCTCAAGAAGATCCTTTGATCTTTTCTACGGGGTCTGACGCTCAGTGGAACGAAA
ACTCACGTTAAGGGATTTTGGTCATGCATGATATATCTCCCAATTTGTGTAGGGCTTATTATGCACGCTT
AAAAATAATAAAAGCAGACTTGACCTGATAGTTTGGCTGTGAGCAATTATGTGCTTAGTGCATCTAACGC
TTGAGTTAAGCCGCGCCGCGAAGCGGCGTCGGCTTGAACGAATTTCTAGCTAGACATTATTTGCCGACTA
CCTTGGTGATCTCGCCTTTCACGTAGTGGACAAATTCTTCCAACTGATCTGCGCACGAGGCCAAGCGATC
TTCTTCTTGTCCAAGATAAGCCTGTCTAGCTTCAAGTATGACGGGCTGATACTGGGCCGGCAGGCGCTCC
ATTGCCCAGTCGGCAGCGACATCCTTCGGCGCGATTTTGCCGGTTACTGCGCTGTACCAAATGCGGGACA
ACGTAAGCACTACATTTCGCTCATCGCCAGCCCAGTCGGGCGGCGAGTTCCATAGCGTTAAGGTTTCATT
TAGCGCCTCAAATAGATCCTGTTCAGGAACCGGATCAAAGAGTTCCTCCGCCGCTGGACCTACCAAGGCA
ACGCTATGTTCTCTTGCTTTTGTCAGCAAGATAGCCAGATCAATGTCGATCGTGGCTGGCTCGAAGATAC
CTGCAAGAATGTCATTGCGCTGCCATTCTCCAAATTGCAGTTCGCGCTTAGCTGGATAACGCCACGGAAT
GATGTCGTCGTGCACAACAATGGTGACTTCTACAGCGCGGAGAATCTCGCTCTCTCCAGGGGAAGCCGAA
GTTTCCAAAAGGTCGTTGATCAAAGCTCGCCGCGTTGTTTCATCAAGCCTTACGGTCACCGTAACCAGCA
AATCAATATCACTGTGTGGCTTCAGGCCGCCATCCACTGCGGAGCCGTACAAATGTACGGCCAGCAACGT
CGGTTCGAGATGGCGCTCGATGACGCCAACTACCTCTGATAGTTGAGTCGATACTTCGGCGATCACCGCT
TCCCCCATGATGTTTAACTTTGTTTTAGGGCGACTGCCCTGCTGCGTAACATCGTTGCTGCTCCATAACA
TCAAACATCGACCCACGGCGTAACGCGCTTGCTGCTTGGATGCCCGAGGCATAGACTGTACCCCAAAAAA
ACAGTCATAACAAGCCATGAAAACCGCCACTGCGCCGTTACCACCGCTGCGTTCGGTCAAGGTTCTGGAC
CAGTTGCGTGAGCGCATACGCTACTTGCATTACAGCTTACGAACCGAACAGGCTTATGTCCACTGGGTTC
GTGCCCGAATTGATCACAGGCAGCAACGCTCTGTCATCGTTACAATCAGCATGCTACCCTCCGCGAGATC
ATCCGTGTTTAAAACCCGGCAGCTTAGTTGCCGTTCTTCCGAATAGCATCGGTAACATGAGCAAAGTCTG
CCGCCTTACAACGGCTCTCCCGCTGACGCCGTCCCGGACTGATGGGCTGCCTGTATCGAGTGGTGATTTT
GTGCCGAGCTGCCGGTCGGGGAGCTGTTGGCTGGCTGGTGGCAGGATATATTGTGGTGTAAACAAATTGA
CGCTTAGACAACTTAATAACACATTGCGGATCCCTCGGTCACATGTGCATCCTCCACAAGCGTCGATCTA
GTAACATAGATGACACCGCGCGCGATAATTTATCCTAGTTTGCGCGCTATATTTTGTTTTCTATCGCGTA
TTAAATGTATAATTGCGGGACTCTAATCATAAAAACCCATCTCATAAATAACGTCATGCATTACATGTTA
ATTATTACATGCTTAACGTAATTCAACAGAAATTATATGATAATCATCGCAAGACCGGCAACAGGATTCA
ATCTTAAGAAACTTTATTGCCAAATGTTTGAACGATCTGCTTGACAAGCCTATTCCTTTGCCCTCGGACG
AGTGCTGGGGCGTCGGTTTCCACTATCGGCGAGTACTTCTACACAGCCATCGGTCCAGACGGCCGCGCTT
CTGCGGGCGATTTGTGTACGCCCGACAGTCCCGGCTCCGGATCGGACGATTGCGTCGCATCGACCCTGCG
CCCAAGCTGCATCATCGAAATTGCCGTCAACCAAGCTCTGATAGAGTTGGTCAAGACCAATGCGGAGCAT
ATACGCCCGGAGCCGCGGCGATCCTGCAAGCTCCGGATGCCTCCGCTCGAAGTAGCGCGTCTGCTGCTCC
ATACAAGCCAACCACGGCCTCCAGAAGAAGATGTTGGCGACCTCGTATTGGGAATCCCCGAACATCGCCT
CGCTCCAGTCAATGACCGCTGTTATGCGGCCATTGTCCGTCAGGACATTGTTGGAGCCGAAATCCGCGTG
CACGAGGTGCCGGACTTCGGGGCAGTCCTCGGCCCAAAGCATCAGCTCATCGAGAGCCTGCGCGACGGAC
GCACTGACGGTGTCGTCCATCACAGTTTGCCAGTGATACACATGGGGATCAGCAATCGCGCATATGAAAT
CACGCCATGTAGTGTATTGACCGATTCCTTGCGGTCCGAATGGGCCGAACCCGCTCGTCTGGCTAAGATC
GGCCGCAGCGATCGCATCCATGGCCTCCGCGACCGGCTGCAGAACAGCGGGCAGTTCGGTTTCAGGCAGG
TCTTGCAACGTGACACCCTGTGCACGGCGGGAGATGCAATAGGTCAGGCTCTCGCTGAATTCCCCAATGT
CAAGCACTTCCGGAATCGGGAGCGCGGCCGATGCAAAGTGCCGATAAACATAACGATCTTTGTAGAAACC
ATCGGCGCAGCTATTTACCCGCAGGACATATCCACGCCCTCCTACATCGAAGCTGAAAGCACGAGATTCT
TCGCCCTCCGAGAGCTGCATCAGGTCGGAGACGCTGTCGAACTTTTCGATCAGAAACTTCTCGACAGACG
TCGCGGTGAGTTCAGGCTTTTTCATTGTAATTGTAAATAGTAATTGTAATGTTGTTTGTTGTTTGTTGTT
GTTGGTAATTGTTGTAAAAATACAGTATGAGAGTGAATATGAGACTCTAATTGGATACCGAGGGGAATTT
ATGGAACGTCAGTGGAGCATTTTTGACAAGAAATATTTGCTAGCTGATAGTGACCTTAGGCGACTTTTGA
ACGCGCAATAATGGTTTCTGACGTATGTGCTTAGCTCATTAAACTCCAGAAACCCGCGGCTGAGTGGCTC
CTTCAACGTTGCGGTTCTGTCAGTTCCAAACGTAAAACGGCTTGTCCCGCGTCATCGGCGGGGGTCATAA
CGTGACTCCCTTAATTCTCCGCTCTCCGCATGCGAATTCTCTGAGCGGTACACTGCCAGATGAAGCCGAA
GGAGTACTTTAATATACTAGGTCTGGCGATATGATCAATTTGAAAATATAGAGTCATAACTGTAGAAATG
GAATCAGATTCCATTACAAAAAGAGATAAATCTCAACTTTAAATTTTTTCAGGAAGAAAAAAATGTTTCT
TCTAATCTTCGTGTTTTACTGGCCTTCTCATAAAATGGTTTGATATAAAAGAAAATTAAATAAGAAAAAG
AGAAAACAAAAGGCTAGCCAGAGAGAGGAGAAAATATATAATAATATAACTTAGTTTATTCATCTCATAA
TCTCTGCATTTTGCAAGGAGATCGAAACTGAGCAAAACATACACAAACAGAGAAATAAAATATAGGGTAC
AAACAATATCAATAGCTTAGACAACATGAAGCTACAAAAGAACTTCGCCTCCTGTGGGGCTTATTATTTA
CTCTTTTTTTTTTCTTATTCTTCGTCTTTTCTCATTGCCTCTCGAAATTGGAAAAAGCCTTTCTTTTAGC
TCAACATTCTGCTTTTCCAAGCTCATTTGTACAGCTCGTCCATGCCATTAAGTTTGTGCCCCAGTTTGCT
AGGGAGGTCGCAGTATCTGGCCACAGCCACCTCGTGCTGCTCGACGTAGGTTTCTTTGTCGGCCTCCTTG
ATTCTTTCCAGTCTGTGGTCCACATAGTAGACGCCGGGCATCTTGAGGTTCTTAGCGGGTTTCTTGGATC
TGTATGTGGTCTTGAAGTTGCAGATCAGGTGGCCCCCGCCCACGAGCTTCAGGGCCATGTCGGTTCTGCC
TTCCAGGCCGCCGTCAGCGGGGTACAGCATCTCGGTGTTGGCCTCCCAGCCGAGTGTTTTCTTCTGCATC
ACAGGGCCGTTGGATGGGAAGTTCACCCCTCTGATCTTGACGTTGTAGATGAGGCAGCCGTCCTGGAGGC
TGGTGTCCTGGGTAGCGGTCAGCACGCCCCCGTCCTCGTATGTGGTGACTCTCTCCCATGTGAAGCCCTC
AGGGAAGGACTGCTTAAAGAAGTCGGGGATGCCCTGGGTGTGGTTGATGAAGGTTCTGCTGCCGTACATG
AAGCTGGTAGCCAGGATGTCGAAGGCGAAGGGGAGAGGGCCGCCCTCGACCACCTTGATTCTCATGGTCT
GGGTGCCCTCGTAGGGCTTGCCTTCGCCCTCGGATGTGCACTTGAAGTGGTGGTTGTTCACGGTGCCCTC
CATGTACAGCTTCATGTGCATGTTCTCCTTAATCAGCTCTTCGCCCTTAGACACGGCAGCCGAAGCTTTG
TACAGCTCGTCCATGCCATTAAGTTTGTGCCCCAGTTTGCTAGGGAGGTCGCAGTATCTGGCCACAGCCA
CCTCGTGCTGCTCGACGTAGGTTTCTTTGTCGGCCTCCTTGATTCTTTCCAGTCTGTGGTCCACATAGTA
GACGCCGGGCATCTTGAGGTTCTTAGCGGGTTTCTTGGATCTGTATGTGGTCTTGAAGTTGCAGATCAGG
TGGCCCCCGCCCACGAGCTTCAGGGCCATGTCGGTTCTGCCTTCCAGGCCGCCGTCAGCGGGGTACAGCA
TCTCGGTGTTGGCCTCCCAGCCGAGTGTTTTCTTCTGCATCACAGGGCCGTTGGATGGGAAGTTCACCCC
TCTGATCTTGACGTTGTAGATGAGGCAGCCGTCCTGGAGGCTGGTGTCCTGGGTAGCGGTCAGCACGCCC
CCGTCCTCGTATGTGGTGACTCTCTCCCATGTGAAGCCCTCAGGGAAGGACTGCTTAAAGAAGTCGGGGA
TGCCCTGGGTGTGGTTGATGAAGGTTCTGCTGCCGTACATGAAGCTGGTAGCCAGGATGTCGAAGGCGAA
GGGGAGAGGGCCGCCCTCGACCACCTTGATTCTCATGGTCTGGGTGCCCTCGTAGGGCTTGCCTTCGCCC
TCGGATGTGCACTTGAAGTGGTGGTTGTTCACGGTGCCCTCCATGTACAGCTTCATGTGCATGTTCTCCT
TAATCAGCTCTTCGCCCTTAGACACCATTTTTGCTATTTGTGTATGTTTTCTTGTTTTGGTTTGAGTGAA
GAGTGTAGTGAAGGGTTGGTTTGTATTTATAGGTGAGAAAGGAGATTTGCATGGCAATCACGTGTAAGAA
TGCATGCATGCATGAGTGTGTGTGGAGAGAGAGAGATGCTCTTACGTTGTTGTCGGGATTATGTGTTGGA
AAAGAGTGACAAGTGACGAACAAAACAATACCACTCATCATAGCTCCGCTTATGCATGCTATGTGTGATT
TGTAGCTCTTGTTCTGACATGACACTATGAACAATTTTTTAAAAAGAAGGTTAAACTTTTATTTAAATAA
AAACCCTATGTTAATTTGGTTTCAATCGAGTAAGATGAGAAGTCAATCTTTTGATGGTAGCTAGTGATGT
TGGAAATATAGTTGTGCCAGCTTAATCTGAAATTTAGAATATAATTTTATAAGAGTATCTATCAATATAT
ATATTAACGGGTCACTCACGAACAATGCATGTAAGAAATTTTTATGAGGGATATATATGTTAAGAAAATA
CCGAATTATATGTGTACGTATACACACATAATTAGAGGTGTCAAAATACATCAAAACTCGTGGTTAAGGG
TTTACCAAAAAAATTATAACTCAAACCGTGAAGTAGGAGTAAAAGAAATTACCAAAACCATGTTTTGACA
TAAAATTGAAAACAGAGCGATGAAGAGAATAAGAAGATGATACGTACAAAATCTTACGAGTTATGAATAT
CGAGAGTTTTACACCAACAAATCAAAAACCAAAATCGAGAGTTCGTACGTCTCGACTAAATCAAAGCTAG
CAATTCTTAGCTATGTTTTTCATTTCAAAGAGTTACCAAWAWRAAAAAAAAAAAAAAAAAAAAARAGTTA
CCACTATGAATTACTCAAAGAGTAAACAATATGAATAATACAAATCCGATCGATATCACTGATCAAGAAA
CACATTATATTCTAACTTTCTAACCACGGTTAGCTTGAACCAAACTAAACCTTCTCAACACCAGAGCAAT
GGCCTTACATAAATTCTCATCAGAAAATGGTCGACCAGCTGTTAACCAGAACTAATTGTATTCACAGAAC
AACATCAACACGTTTTTTTTATAAAGACATTTGATCGGTACGTTTTACACTCTTGGCCAAAATGGCTAGC
ACTTTTTTACCACAATTGTAAGCGACTATCGATCAAACCGATCATGTAATGTAAAATTTCGTTTTTGAAC
TTCGCTTCCAATGGATCATCTAATTTAAAATTAAAATTTGGCATGTCTCTTCCACTTGATGCCGTGCAAT
TTCTTGAGCCCAAAAAATAGATATTAACACGCATGCGGTGGGGCGGTGGTAACTAGACTATGGCGTAAAT
TCACACATGCATAATGCTTCATTCTCATAGCGAATAAATTTTCTTCGTGTTGGGTCACTAATTGGATCTG
TGCTTTGGTTTTGTGTTTTATCCATGGTGTTGTGTTCCTTGATTATATCATATGGATAAATGTTTAATAC
TTGATAGTTGATCAGATGATATAGAACTAGTTGCAAATCTATCATCTTGAATGAAAACACACCGTCTGTT
AGACTCGCAAATTTATCTTCTCCCCATGGGAATTCGTAAAGCGGTCCTGCTGAGCCTCGACATGTTGTCG
CAAAATTCGCCCTGGACCCGCCCAACGATTTGTCGTCACTGTCAAGGTTTGACCTGCACTTCATTTGGGG
CCCACATACACCAAAAAAATGCTGCATAATTCTCGGGGCAGCAAGTCGGTTACCCGGCCGCCGTGCTGGA
CCGGGTTGAATGGTGCCCGTAACTTTCGGTAGAGCGGACGGCCAATACTCAACTTCAAGGAATCTCACCC
ATGCGCGCCGGCGGGGAACCGGAGTTCCCTTCAGTGAGCGTTATTAGTTCGCCGCTCGGTGTGTCGTAGA
TACTAGCCCCTGGGGCACTTTTGAAATTTGAATAAGATTTATGTAATCAGTCTTTTAGGTTTGACCGGTT
CTGCCGCTTTTTTTAAAATTGGATTTGTAATAATAAAACGCAATTGTTTGTTATTGTGGCGCTCTATCAT
AGATGTCGCTATAAACCTATTCAGCACAATATATTGTTTTCATTTTAATATTGTACATATAAGTAGTAGG
GTACAATCAGTAAATTGAACGGAGAATATTATTCATAAAAATACGATAGTAACGGGTGATATATTCATTA
GAATGAACCGAAACCGGCGGTAAGGATCTGAGCTACACATGCTCAGGTTTTTTACAACGTGCACAACAGA
ATTGAAAGCAAATATCATGCGATCATAGGCTTCTCGCATATCTCATTAAAGCAGGACAAGCCTACATTTG
TTCTTTCCAAATTTTGGCAATATCTTGTGCAACATTAGTGGCATCTATAGAAGCACCAAACAGTCCTATT
CCTGTAAATCCAACTGCATACAGACCATCCTCCCCCTTCCAACCATTTGGGAATGGGCTTTTTGGACATC
CCTCCCTTGAAAACAATTCACTCTCCTGTATCAGTAAAATTCTCATTAGACCAAATTTCGAAGGGGGCTA
TTATAGAACGAGAGAAAGTTGCTCAGATGGTAAAGAGCCCCTTATTCCCAATCTTAAGATTGTGAGTTCG
AGTTATCAAAAGAACAAAAAGGTATGAGGAAAGGGTAAAAGAAAAAAGACGGTTATAGTGAATTCTAACT
AATTAATAACTCAAAGGAAAGAATCCACAGGATAATGAGATACCAACTTACATGAATGTAACAAGAATCC
ATAAATAATTACTACATTCATTAAGAGTTCATTTGACTAAATCATCCTTTATAGTTGAAGGAGCTTTTAT
CATACTTAGTACTATATATAATTTATGATTAAACACCAATTTAATTAGGCATAGAAATAAAACTTGTGTA
TTTCCTTACCATTAACCAAGAAGTTACATTGCTGGTATAACCAGTTGCCAAGATAACAGAGTCGATCTCT
AGAATTTGTCCATTAACAAATTCTACTTTTCCTTGAGTAAATTTCTTGATTGCTGGAACTATGTTTATTT
CCTCAGGGAAATTACGACCCTGTACCTGAAAGATTAACAAAACTAGATGATATCATTCATGTGTGAATAT
AATATATTCATGCGAGCAAATGAAAGATACAAGATCACTTTCTAGTGTTACTTGAAAAATAATACTTATT
GAATATAAAACTTACCGAGCTTCGAACTACCATGAATGGATTTGCATTATGTTGGGAAAGATCAAGTGAG
ATATCGATCCCGGAATTGCCACAGCCAACCGCCAGCACATTTTCTCCAGTATAGTATTCCCCAGTCTTGT
ACTCACAAGCATGAATAACCTGGCCACCAAAATCTTGCAATCCTTCGAATTCGGGCACTATCATCTCAGC
ATTCTCTCCTGTGGCCACAATAAGCCACTTACACATGTATTCAGAGGTTGAACCATTGATTTCAGAAACT
GTTTTCACCTTCCATAAACCACATGTCTCATCATATCCAGCTAAGTTTACTGACTCGTTGAGTTGTGGTT
TGATCTCGAAATGCTTTGCATAAGATACGAGGTAGCTGATGAATTGGTTTTTGGTTGGATACTCTGGAAA
GTCTGGTGGAAATGGCAAGCCAGGCAATTCGCAGTATTGTCGTGGCACGTTAAGCCTAAGCCGATCGTAG
GTCTTGTGTTGCCACAGAGAAGCAATGCAGTCCGCGCGTTCAATGATTACATACGGAACACTGTATTGCT
TAAGGACAGCAGCAGTAGCCAGGCCTGAAGGGCCAGCTCCAACAATAAGAGGACCATTTACTTGTATGCA
TTTAGCAGCACAAGAGGATTTTTTTGGTTCAAGTGCATCAACAGTTAGAGGTGAACAAGAATTAAAGCAA
TTCTGATTCATCATTAAATATATGTGCAACTAGGACTACTTGTGTTTTGATAGATTTAGCGGGTGACAAG
AACAAGAGGAGAAAAGAGAAAGGGGATGATAACTTGAAGTTGTGAGGATGGTTAGGTTTATATAATAAAA
TTGGTCAGGCAAACGTGTTCATTGTTTAACCAGGGTGTGCAAATTGTGGTTTAACCCATAAACTGAACCA
GAAATGGTTAATCTATCGGTTAAACGGTTTTATTGTTTTTTTTTTTTTTTNGATATATTGATCTTTCAGT
TCAATGATTAGTTCTTTGAGTTTACTTGCATACTAATTTCATATTTCCCTTGCATAAGTTTCGTTAGCTT
GACTATGATATATTAGAGTTTGCTATAAGGGAAAAGATATACAAATGTATCGTTGTATCTGTGGTAAAAA
GCAAGTACAATCTAATGTGTCATGTATCATTCGCATTTCAAAGTAAAACTAAGGAGTTTAGTCTAGGTTG
ATATTAATAGACTGTTGTTTTGCATTAATTCTTTGTTGCGGTTGGCAGTACCAAGCGTTGGTAAGGGAAA
TGATTGAATTCTATTTTACTTGATATTTTTTTCTAGTTGGAAACTCAGGAACAAATGTTTTCTTACTAGA
AAAAATAATTAGAAACAAAAGCAGCATATGAGGAATCTTCAAATACATGTGAATTAGAACTCTTGACACC
AAAAGTTTCAACGCAACAAGGAGATGAGCAAATGTGATCTCCACATTTGCTTCCTATATCACTCTCTCAT
TACAAGCAGCAAACCACAACAAAAAATTTCGCCTATGATAAAGTATGCTTGATTTCACTCCACAAGGCAT
CCCAAAGATGTTGATCTAGCCGTCACTCTAAGCCACCAAACACAGACACCATTAATTTATCATGATACTT
TTCTGGATAAATTCTGAAAACCAGAGCCAAGACACATGAGATTGACAGTTCCTGTGGAGGCATCAGGTTT
CATGACAAACTTAACACCCAAAAAATCTCTGATGTGCCTTAATGCTGCTCCGAGCTCGAATTCTAGTAGC
GTTGTCAATCAATTGGCAAGTCATAAAATGCATTAAAAAATATTTTCATACTCAACTACAAATCCATGAG
TATAACTATAATTATAAAGCAATGATTAGAATCTGACAAGGATTCTGGAAAATTACATAAAGGAAAGTTC
ATAAATGTCTAAAACACAAGAGGACATACTTGTATTCAGTAACATTTGCAGCTTTTCTAGGTCTGAAAAT
ATATTTGTTGCCTAGTGAATAAGCATAATGGTACAACTACAAGTGTTTTACTCCTCATATTAACTTCGGT
CATTAGAGGCCACGATTTGACACATTTTTACTCAAAACAAAATGTTTGCATATCTCTTATAATTTCAAAT
TCAACACACAACAAATAAGAGAAAAAACAAATAATATTAATTTGAGAATGAACAAAAGGACCATATCATT
CATTAACTCTTCTCCATCCATTTCCATTTCACAGTTCGATAGCGAAAACCGAATAAAAAACACAGTAAAT
TACAAGCACAACAAATGGTACAAGAAAAACAGTTTTCCCAATGCCATAATACTCAAACTCAGTAGGATTC
TGGTGTGTGCGCAATGAAACTGATGCATTGAACTTGACGAACGTTGTCGAAACCGATGATACGAACGAAA
GCTCTAAGCTCAGACTTTACGCTTCTTCTTTGGGTCAGCCCTAGAGTCACCACCCAACTGCGACAGATCT
ATCCTTGTCTCATAGAGCCCTGTAATAGATTGGTGAATAAGGGTAGCGTCCAACACTTCCTTGGTTGATG
TGTAGCGCTTTCTGTCGATAGTGGTATCGAAGTACTTAAAGGCTGCTGGGGCTCCCAGATTGGTCAGTGT
GAACAGGTGGATGATGTTTTCCGCTTGTTCCCTTATCGGCTTATCTCTGTGCTTGTTGTACGCGGAAAGC
ACCTTTAATTGTAGAAAACCAGTAAAACATGGACAATTAGGAGGCATCGATTATCTAACCAAAGACTTTA
ACAACACTAATCTGCCACTAATATTCATGAGAAGTCCTTACCTTATCGAGGTTAGCGTCTGCAAGAATGA
CCCGCTTGGAAAATTCGCTGATCTGCTCTATGATCTCATCAAGATAGTGCTTGTGCTGCTCGACAAACAA
CTGCTTCTGCTCGTTGTCCTCTGGTGACCCCTTCAGCTTCTCATAGTGTGAGGCCAAGTACAGGAAGTTG
ACGTACTTACTGGGCAATGCCAGCTCGTTGCCCTTCTGCAGTTCTCCGGCAGATGCCAGCATGCGTTTTC
TGCCATTTTCCAATTCGAAAAGCGAATACTTGGGCAGTTTGATAATGAGGTCTTTCTTCACCTCTTTGTA
ACCTGGTTTGTATAATTTTGGTTCAGTTAATTAGGAAAATTACATAATGGCTCCAAAAAAAAATTATCGA
CCTTTTACCAAAAAAAATAAAATTTATCGACCTTGACAGGAAAAAGTTACAAATCAAAAGAAAGAATATC
GTCTGGCATCCAATATTTTACCTTTAGCCTCGAGGAAGTCGATCGGATTCTTCTCGAACGAGGACCTTTC
CATTATGGTAATTCCAAGCAGTTCCTTGACGCTTTTCAGTTTCTTGCTCTTGCCCTTCTCCACCTTGGCC
ACTACCAGTACGCTGTATGCCACGGTAGGGCTATCAAAGCCTCCGTATTTCTTCGGATCCCAATCCTTCT
TCCTCGCAATCAGTTTGTCGGAGTTGCGCTTAGGGAGAATGGACTCCTTGGAGAAACCACCGGTTTGAAC
CTCCGTTTTCTTGACTATGTTGACTTGGGGCATGCTGAGAACCTTACGCACAGTCGCAAAATCCCTGCCC
TTATCCCAGACAATCTCACCTGCAAGAAACAGCAAAGAGAGAGTTAAGATATAAGTGAACAAGAAAGTCT
TGGGATCGACATACATACAATCAATTGATCAAATTCCTAGGATTAAACATATGAAATAGGAAAGACAGAC
CTGTTTCGCCATTTGTCTCGATCAGAGGCCTCTTCCGGATTTCACCATTCGCCAGAGTGATCTCTGTCTT
GAAGAAGTTCATGATATTCGAGTAAAAGAAGTATTTCGCGGTAGCCTTGCCGATCTCTTGTTCTGACTTC
GCGATCATCTTCCTAACGTCGTACACCTTGTAATCCCCGTACACAAACTCAGACTCCAGTTTCGGATACT
TCTTGATGAGAGCAGTGCCAACAACGGCGTTCAGGTAGGCGTCATGGGCATGATGGTAGTTGTTGATCTC
GCGAACCTTGTAAAACTGGAAGTCCTTCCGGAAGTCACTAACCAGTTTGCTCTTGAGGGTGATCACCTGC
GTAACCATCAAAAGTCAATATGGATTCATCACAAATTAATCAGGAATAGAAAGATCGGGTGGCCTTGAAG
TTGATCAAATAAAAAGTTTCGAACTTTAGTTTGATATGGTAAAGGAAAGTTGGAAACTTTACCTTTACCT
CCCTGATAAGTTTGTCATTCTCATCATACTTCGTATTCATACGCGAATCGAGTATCTGGGCCACATGTTT
CGTAATCTGACGAGTTTCAACCAACTGGCGCTTGATGAAGCCGGCTTTGTCGAGCTCAGACAGTCCGCCC
CTTTCTGCCTTCGTGAGATTGTCGAATTTCCGTTGGGTTATGAGCTTAGCATTCAAAAGCTGCCTCCAAT
AGTTCTTCATCTTCTTCACAACCTCCTCGCTGGGTACATTGTCGGATTTTCCGCGGTTCTTGTCTGAGCG
CGTAAGGACCTATAACACGGGAGAAACCAAAAAGCAAACTCATTTCACGCCAAATACTACAGATTTCTCA
AAAATTAAGTTATAATCCATATATCCTGACAAGAAATTGATTAAAACACAGTTGCTTTACCTTGTTGTCA
ATACTATCGTCCTTCAGGAAAGATTGAGGGACAATGTGATCCACATCATAGTCGGAGAGTCTGTTAATGT
CGAGCTCTTGGTCGACGTACATATCTCTCCCATTCTGGAGGTAATAGAGGTACAGCTTCTCGTTCTGGAG
TTGAGTATTTTCGACTGGGTGCTCTTTCAGAATCTGACTCCCAAGCTCCTTGATGCCTTCCTCTATCCGC
TTCATGCGCTCCCGTGAGTTCTTCTGCCCTTTCTGAGTCGTCTGGTTTTCCCTCGCCATCTCGATGACGA
TGTTCTCCGGCTTATGGCGGCCCATGACCTGTAGCAATAATTAAAACAAAAATACCACAAACAGTTAGAA
CTGAGGCAAGAAGAATGAATGCAGAGAAAAAAAATCTTAGCTATTCATGGAAATGGAAGTGCGACGAACA
CCTAAAATGCAAGGAGCATAACCAAATGCAGAACTTACCTTCACCAGCTCATCCACAACCTTCACTGTCT
GCAGTATGCCCTTCTTTATAGCTGGCGATCCAGCCAGGTTGGCTATGTGTTCGTGAAGGCTATCGCCCTG
ACCTGACACTTGGGCCTTCTGGATATCTTCTTTGAAGGTCAGTGAGTCATCGTGAATAAGCTGCATGAAG
TTCCGATTCGCAAAACCGTCGGATTTGAGAAAGTCCAGTATAGTCTTGCCGGATTGCTTGTCGCGGATGC
CGTTGATGAGCTTCCTGGAGAGCCTTCCCCAACCTAAAACATAGAACAAACATTTGTCTCATCACAAATA
TGCATCAAGGAACACTCAGAAGTTAGTCATATACCCAAATTCTTGAAACTAGAGAAACAAAAAAAGAGGG
ATCATTGCGGAAACCTTTTGACCTCTTACCTGTATATCTCCTCCTCTTCAACTGCTTCATGACCTTGTCA
TCGAACAGATGCGCATAAGTCTTAAGGCGCTCCTCGATCATTTCTCTGTCCTCAAACAGCGTGAGAGTCA
GCACGATGTCCTCGAGGATGTCCTCGTTCTCCTCGTTGTCAAGGAAGTCCTTGTCCTTGATGATTTTCAA
CAGGTCATGGTATGTGCCAAGAGAGGCATTGAACCTATCCTCAACGCCGCTGATTTCCACAGAATCAAAG
CATTCGATCTTCTTAAAGTAGTCCTCTTTAAGCTGTTTCACAGTGACCTTCCGATTGGTTTTGAACAAGA
GATCGACAATGGCCTTCTTCTGCTCACCTGTTATAACAGTAAAAATTACTTTAGAAACAAAACAAAAGTG
TGGTCTTTTAGGAATGATTATTGATCAGTTCATAGTTTAAAATCTTGTGTTTTTATCGTAAAAGTGTGGA
CCAGGATTTACCTGACAGGAAGGCCGGTTTGCGCATCCCCTCCGTCACATATTTCACCTTCGTCAGCTCG
TTGTAGACCGTGAAGTATTCGTACAGGAGACTATGCTTGGGCAGGACTTTCTCATTTGGGAGATTCTTAT
CGAAGTTGGTCATCCTTTCGATGAAGGACTGTGCACTCGCACCCTTGTCCACGACCTCTTCGAAGTTCCA
AGGCGTGATAGTCTCCTCGGATTTGCGTGTCATCCACGCAAACCGCGAGTTCCCGCGTGCGAGTGGACCT
AATGAATTAATAGAAAAATCAGGCAAATTAGAAAAGAAATAATTCTCAAAAGAGAACAACTGAGGTCAGA
AAATAGCATTCATCAACTGAAACTAGGTATTTCTTCATATGATACTAACCTACATAGTAGGGAATGCGGA
ACGTGAGGATCTTTTCAATCTTCTCTCTGTTGTCTTTCAGGAACGGATAGAAGTCCTCTTGCCTCCTCAA
GATAGCATGCAGCTCACCGAGGTGGATCTGGTGCGGTATGCTGCCATTGTCGAAGGTACGCTGCTTCCGA
AGCAAATCTTCGCGGTTCAATTTAACGAGCAGCTCCTCTGTACCGTCCATCTTTTCCAGAATAGGCTTGA
TGAATTTGTAGAATTCCTCCTGACTTGCACCTAATAATATCATCAGAGGAAAACTCAATTCTTATATCTT
ACAGAAATGAACAACAAAATACATGTAGCAGAGAGGAAAACAATCATAAGTAACAACTTACCTCCATCAA
TGTACCCTGCGTAGCCATTCTTCGATTGGTCAAAGAAAATCTCCTTGTACTTCTCGGGGAGTTGCTGGCG
AACCAAAGCCTTCAGAAGGGTCAGATCCTGGTGATGCTCGTCGTACCTCTTGATCATGGAGGCGCTAAGT
GGCGCTTTGGTTATCTCCGTGTTGACCCGCAGAATGTCACTGAGCAAGATAGCGTCTGACAGATTCTTGG
CAGCCAAGAACAGGTCGGCATACTGATCACCTACAAAAGTTTAAAAGACTCAATTTTAACTCTACAGCTT
CAAATAAATTTCCGCAAAGAAATTGATAGGTTTAGACAACAAAAGAAGAGTTCCAATTTCAAGAGCACCT
ATTTGGGCGAGCAGATTGTCCAGATCATCATCGTATGTATCCTTTGACAGCTGCAGCTTCGCGTCCTCGG
CGAGGTCAAAGTTGCTTTTGAAGTTAGGGGTGAGGCCCAGAGACAGTGCAATCAGATTCCCGAACAAGCC
GTTCTTCTTCTCGCCTGGCAATTGAGCGATCAGATTCTCAAGCCGTCTGGACTTCGAAAGTCTGGCAGAC
AGTATTGCCTTGGCGTCGACACCTGAGATTGTTTGCAAAGAAAAATCTCAAAGCATGTACAATCTATAAA
CTTATGATGGAAAAAGAAAAGAAAGGTAACTAAGGAATGTTACCTGATGCATTGATGGGGTTCTCCTCGA
ACAGCTGATTGTAGGTTTGGACGAGCTGAATGAACAGTTTATCCACATCGGAGTTATCCGGGTTGAGGTC
CCCTTCGATCAAGAAATGGCCACGAAACTTTATCATGTGCGCGAGAGCCAGGTATATGAGCCGAAGGTCT
GCCTTATCGGTTGAGTCCACCAGCTTCTTGCGAAGGTGGTATATAGTCGGATACTTTTCATGATAGGCTA
CTTCGTCAACAATATTCCCAAAGATGGGGTGACGCTCGTGTTTCTTATCTTCCTCTACCAGGAAGGATTC
CTCGAGGCGATGGAAGAACGAGTCGTCAACCTGCAAAATCAAGTTTATTGATCATCAAGTGAGTTTACAT
GTAGTTAAATGCTTTCAGTAATATCCCAATGAAGCAGGATATGCTTTCAGTACAAAATACATAAGCATAC
TATATCATAAAAATCCTTACCTTCGCCATCTCGTTGCTAAAGATCTCTTGGAGATAACAGATTCTGTTCT
TCCTGCGAGTGTACCTTCTCCTCGCAGTACGTTTAAGCCTTGTCGCCTCCGCGGTTTCTCCAGAGTCAAA
GAGCAGAGCTCCGATCAAGTTCTTCTTAATGCTGTGCCTATCTGTGTTGCCCAGCACTTTAAATTTCTTC
GAAGGTACCTTGTATTCATCGGTGATAACGGCCCACCCAACTGAGTTCGTACCAATATCAAGTCCAATGC
TGTACTTCTTGTCCATTGCAGATTTGTACAGCTCGTCCATGCCGAGAGTGATCCCGGCGGCGGTCACGAA
CTCCAGCAGGACCATGTGATCGCGCTTCTCGTTGGGGTCTTTGCTCAGCTTGGACTGAGTACTCAGGTAG
TGGTTGTCGGGCAGCAGCACGGGGCCGTCGCCGATGGGGGTGTTCTGCTGGTAGTGGTCGGCGAGCTGCA
CGCTGCCGTCCTCGATGTTGTGGCGGATCTTGAAGTTCACCTTGATGCCGTTCTTCTGCTTGTCGGCCAT
GATATAGACGTTGTGGCTGTTGTAGTTGTACTCCAGCTTGTGCCCCAGGATGTTGCCGTCCTCCTTGAAG
TCGATGCCCTTCAGCTCGATGCGGTTCACCAGGGTGTCGCCCTCGAACTTCACCTCGGCGCGGGTCTTGT
AGTTGCCGTCGTCCTTGAAGAAGATGGTGCGCTCCTGGACGTAGCCTTCGGGCATGGCGGACTTGAAGAA
GTCGTGCTGCTTCATGTGGTCGGGGTAGCGGCTGAAGCACTGCACGCCGTAGGTCAGGGTGGTCACGAGG
GTGGGCCAGGGCACGGGCAGCTTGCCGGTGGTGCAGATGAACTTCAGGGTCAGCTTGCCGTAGGTGGCAT
CGCCCTCGCCCTCGCCGGACACGCTGAACTTGTGGCCGTTTACGTCGCCGTCCAGCTCGACCAGGATGGG
CACCACCCCGGTGAACAGCTCCTCGCCCTTGCTCACTGCGGCAGCTGAGTCGAGTTTAACTCTTTTGGCA
GCAGGAGCCATGGTATCGATAATTGTAAATGTAATTGTAATGTTGTTTGTTGTTTGTTGTTGTTGGTAAT
TGTTGTAAAAATGAGCTCTTATACTCGAGCGTGTCCTCTCCAAATGAAATGAACTTCCTTATATAGAGGA
AGGGTCTTGCGAAGGATAGTGGGATTGTGCGTCATCCCTTACGTCAGTGGAGATGTCACATCAATCCACT
TGCTTTGTAGACGTGGTTGGAACCTCTTCTTTTTCCACGATGCTCCTCGTGGGTGGGGGTCCATCTTTGG
GACCACTGTCGGCAGAGAGATCTTGAATGATAGCCTTTCCTTTATCGCAATGATGGCATTTGTAGGAGCC
ACCTTCCTTTTCTACTGTCCTTTCGATGAAGTGACAGATAGCTGGGCAATGGAATCCGAGGAGGTTTCCC
GAAATTATCCTTTGTTGAAAAGTCTCAATAGCCCTTTGATCTTCTGAGACTGTATCTTTGACATTTTTGG
AGTAGACCAGAGTGTCGTGCTCCACCATGTTGACGAAGATTTTCTTCTTGTCATTGAGTCGTAAAAGACT
CTGTATGAACTGTTCGCCAGTCTTGACGGCGAGTTCTGTTAGATCCTCGATTTGAATCTTAGACTCCATG
CATGGCCTTAGATTCAGTAGGAACTACCTTTTTAGAGACTCCAATCTCTATTACTTGCCTTGGTTTATGA
AGCAAGCCTTGAATCGTCCATACTGGAATAGTACTTCTGATCTTGAGAAATATGTCTTTCTCTGTGTTCT
TGATGCAATTAGTCCTGAATCTTTTGACTGCATCTTTAACCTTCTTGGGAAGGTATTTGATCTCCTGGAG
ATTGTTACTCGGGTAGATCGTCTTGATGAGACTTGCTGCGTAGGCCTCTCTAACCATCTGTGGGTCAGCA
TTCTTTCTGAAATTGAAGAGGCTAACCTTCTCATTATCAGTGGTGAACATAGTGTCGTCACCTTCACCTT
CGAACTTCCTTCCTAGATCGTAAAGATAGAGGAAATCGTCCATTGTAATCTCCGGGGCAAAGGAGATCTC
TTTTGGGGCTGGATCACTGCTGGGCCTTTTGGTTCCTAGCGTGAGCCAGTGGGCTTTTTGCTTTGGTGGG
CTTGTTAGGGCCTTAGCAAAGCTCTTGGGCTTGAGTTGAGCTTCTCCTTTGGGGATGAAGTTCAACCTGT
CTGTTTGCTGACTTGTTGTGTACGCGTCAGCTGCTGCTCTTGCCTCTGTAATAGTGGCAAATTTCTTGTG
TGCAACTCCGGGAACGCCGTTTGTTGCCGCCTTTGTACAACCCCAGTCATCGTATATACCGGCATGTGGA
CCGTTATACACAACGTAGTAGTTGATATGAGGGTGTTGAATACCCGATTCTGCTCTGAGAGGAGCAACTG
TGCTGTTAAGCTCAGATTTTTGTGGGATTGGAATTCCTCCAAGCTTGAATTCTTGCAGAGACCGAGACGT
TGATCGGCACGTAAGAGGTTCCAACTTTCACCATAATGAAATAAGATCACTACCGGGCGTATTTTTTGAG
TTATCGAGATTTTCAGGAGCTAAGGAAGCTAAAATGGAGAAAAAAATCACTGGATATACCACCGTTGATA
TATCCCAATGGCATCGTAAAGAACATTTTGAGGCATTTCAGTCAGTTGCTCAATGTACCTATAACCAGAC
CGTTCAGCTGGATATTACGGCCTTTTTAAAGACCGTAAAGAAAAATAAGCACAAGTTTTATCCGGCCTTT
ATTCACATTCTTGCCCGCCTGATGAATGCTCATCCGGAATTCCGTATGGCAATGAAAGACGGTGAGCTGG
TGATATGGGATAGTGTTCACCCTTGTTACACCGTTTTCCATGAGCAAACTGAAACGTTTTCATCGCTCTG
GAGTGAATACCACGACGATTTCCGGCAGTTTCTACACATATATTCGCAAGATGTGGCGTGTTACGGTGAA
AACCTGGCCTATTTCCCTAAAGGGTTTATTGAGAATATGTTTTTCGTCTCAGCCAATCCCTGGGTGAGTT
TCACCAGTTTTGATTTAAACGTGGCCAATATGGACAACTTCTTCGCCCCCGTTTTCACCATGGGCAAATA
TTATACGCAAGGCGACAAGGTGCTGATGCCGCTGGCGATTCAGGTTCATCATGCCGTTTGTGATGGCTTC
CATGTCGGCAGAATGCTTAATGAATTACAACAGTACTGCGATGAGTGGCAGGGGGGGCGTAAACGCCGCG
TGGATCCGGCTTACTAAAAGCCAGATAACAGTATGCGTATTTGCGCGCTGATTTTTGCGGTATAAGAATA
TATACTGATATGTATACCCGAAGTATGTCAAAAAGAGGTATGCTATGAAGCAGCGTATTACAGTGACAGT
TGACAGCGACAGCTATCAGTTGCTCAAGGCATATATGATGTCAATATCTCCGGTCTGGTAAGCACAACCA
TGCAGAATGAAGCCCGTCGTCTGCGTGCCGAACGCTGGAAAGCGGAAAATCAGGAAGGGATGGCTGAGGT
CGCCCGGTTTATTGAAATGAACGGCTCTTTTGCTGACGAGAACAGGGGCTGGTGAAATGCAGTTTAAGGT
TTACACCTATAAAAGAGAGAGCCGTTATCGTCTGTTTGTGGATGTACAGAGTGATATTATTGACACGCCC
GGGCGACGGATGGTGATCCCCCTGGCCAGTGCACGTCTGCTGTCAGATAAAGTCTCCCGTGAACTTTACC
CAGTGGTGCATATCGGGGATGAAAGCTGGCGCATGATGACCACCGATATGGCCAGTGTGCCGGTTTCCGT
TATCGGGGAAGAAGTGGCTGATCTCAGCCACCGCGAAAATGACATCAAAAACGCCATTAACCTGATGTTC
TGGGGAATATAAATGTCAGGCTCCCTTATACACAGCCAGTCGGTCTCAGCTTCTGCAGGCATGCGACGTC
GAGCTTAGCTTGAGCTTGGATCAGATTGTCGTTTCCCGCCTTCAGTTTAAACTATCAGTGTTTGACAGGA
TATATTGGCGGGTAAACCTAAGAGAAAAGAGCGTTTATTAGAATAATCGGATATTTAAAAGGGCGTGAAA
AGGTTTATCCGTTCGTCCATTTGTATGTGCATGCCAACCACAGGGTTCCCCTCGGGATCAAAGTACTTTA
AAGTACTTTAAAGTACTTTAAAGTACTTTGATCCAACCCCTCCGCTGCTATAGTGCAGTCGGCTTCTGAC
GTTCAGTGCAGCCGTGTTCTGAAAACGACATGTCGCACAAGTCCTAAGTTACGCGACAGGCTGCCGCCCT
GCCCTT
Features (pLannotate 1.2.2; 34 found; start..end, strand, type, name):
    101..502     +  CDS            Y4CG_SINFN (fragment): Protein inferred from homology: Swiss-Prot protein existence level 3. From Sinorhizobium fredii (strain NBRC 101917 / NGR234).
   1062..1691    +  CDS            pVS1 StaA: stability protein from the Pseudomonas plasmid pVS1 (Heeb et al., 2000)
   2120..3193    +  CDS            pVS1 RepA: replication protein from the Pseudomonas plasmid pVS1 (Heeb et al., 2000)
   3259..3453    +  rep_origin     pVS1 oriV: origin of replication for the Pseudomonas plasmid pVS1 (Heeb et al., 2000)
   3656..3695    +  CDS            rop (fragment): Rop protein, which maintains plasmids at low copy number; rop
   3797..3933    +  misc_feature   bom: basis of mobility region from pBR322
   4123..4711    -  rep_origin     ori: high-copy-number ColE1/pMB1/pBR322/pUC origin of replication
   4957..5744    -  CDS            SmR (fragment): aminoglycoside adenylyltransferase (Murphy, 1985); aadA; confers resistance to spectinomycin and streptomycin
   5755..5811    -  CDS            GmR (fragment): gentamycin acetyltransferase; aacC1; confers resistance to gentamycin
   5987..6010    -  promoter       Pc promoter (fragment): intI1 (promoter lies within the coding sequence); class 1 integron promoter
   6269..6293    +  misc_feature   LB T-DNA repeat: left border repeat from nopaline C58 T-DNA
   6365..6617    -  terminator     NOS terminator: nopaline synthase terminator and poly(A) signal
   6630..7655    -  CDS            HygR: aminoglycoside phosphotransferase from E. coli; aph(4)-Ia; confers resistance to hygromycin
   7657..7712    -  misc_feature   TMV Ω: translational enhancer from the tobacco mosaic virus 5'-leader sequence (Gallie et al., 1988)
   7748..7927    -  promoter       NOS promoter: nopaline synthase promoter
   8566..9294    -  CDS            TagRFP-T: TagRFP-T is a basic (constitutively fluorescent) red fluorescent protein published in 2008, derived from Entacmaea quadricolor. It has low acid sensitivity.
   9307..10038   -  CDS            TagRFP-T: TagRFP-T is a basic (constitutively fluorescent) red fluorescent protein published in 2008, derived from Entacmaea quadricolor. It has low acid sensitivity.
  11667..12374   -  terminator     OCS terminator: octopine synthase terminator
  12942..13091   -  CDS            YUCCA4 (fragment): YUC4_ORYSJ - Experimental evidence at protein level: Swiss-Prot protein existence level 1. Involved in auxin biosynthesis in anthers. From Oryza sativa subsp. japonica (Rice).
  13243..13860   -  CDS            YUC6 (fragment): YUC6_ARATH - Also known as HYT1, YUCCA6. Experimental evidence at protein level: Swiss-Prot protein existence level 1. Involved in auxin biosynthesis via the indole-3-pyruvic acid (IPA) pathway. Also able to convert in vitro phenyl pyruvate (PPA) to phenyl acetic acid (PAA). Required for the formation of floral organs and vascular tissues. Belongs to the set of redundant YUCCA genes probably responsible for auxin biosynthesis in shoots. From Arabidopsis thaliana (Mouse-ear cress).
  14833..14952   -  CDS            RCL1_ARATH (fragment): Experimental evidence at transcript level: Swiss-Prot protein existence level 2. Does not have cyclase activity. Plays a role in 40S- ribosomal-subunit biogenesis in the early pre-rRNA processing steps at sites A0, A1 and A2 that are required for proper maturation of the 18S RNA (By similarity). From Arabidopsis thaliana (Mouse-ear cress).
  14981..15613   -  terminator     E9 terminator: terminator and polyadenylation signal from the pea rbcS-E9 gene
  16978..17289   -  CDS            cas9 (fragment): CAS9_LISIN - Also known as csn1. Experimental evidence at protein level: Swiss-Prot protein existence level 1. CRISPR (clustered regularly interspaced short palindromic repeat) is an adaptive immune system that provides protection against mobile genetic elements (viruses, transposable elements and conjugative plasmids). CRISPR clusters contain spacers, sequences complementary to antecedent mobile elements, and target invading nucleic acids. CRISPR clusters are transcribed and processed into CRISPR RNA (crRNA). In type II CRISPR systems correct processing of pre-crRNA requires a trans- encoded
  21088..21366   -  CDS            cas9 (fragment): CAS9_STRMU - Also known as csn1. Experimental evidence at protein level: Swiss-Prot protein existence level 1. CRISPR (clustered regularly interspaced short palindromic repeat) is an adaptive immune system that provides protection against mobile genetic elements (viruses, transposable elements and conjugative plasmids). CRISPR clusters contain spacers, sequences complementary to antecedent mobile elements, and target invading nucleic acids. CRISPR clusters are transcribed and processed into CRISPR RNA (crRNA). In type II CRISPR systems correct processing of pre-crRNA requires a trans- encoded
  21373..22086   -  CDS            mEGFP: mEGFP is a basic (constitutively fluorescent) green fluorescent protein published in 2002, derived from Aequorea victoria. It has moderate acid sensitivity.
  22140..22193   -  misc_feature   TMV Ω: translational enhancer from the tobacco mosaic virus 5'-leader sequence (Gallie et al., 1988)
  22222..22567   -  promoter       CaMV 35S promoter: strong constitutive promoter from cauliflower mosaic virus
  22224..22270   -  promoter       minimal CaMV 35S promoter: minimal 35S promoter from cauliflower mosaic virus
  22751..23557   -  CDS            IBMP_CAMVB (fragment): Experimental evidence at protein level: Swiss-Prot protein existence level 1. Enhances the ribosomal termination-reinitiation event leading to the translation of major open reading frames on the polycistronic viral RNAs. From Cauliflower mosaic virus (strain Bari 1) (CaMV).
  23591..23693   +  promoter       cat promoter: promoter of the E. coli cat gene encoding chloramphenicol acetyltransferase
  23694..24352   +  CDS            CmR: chloramphenicol acetyltransferase; cat; confers resistance to chloramphenicol
  24534..24692   +  CDS            ccdA (fragment): CCDA_ECO57 - Also known as H, letA. Experimental evidence at protein level: Swiss-Prot protein existence level 1. Antitoxin component of a type II toxin-antitoxin (TA) system which inhibits the post-segregational killing (PSK) of plasmid-free cells, also referred to as a plasmid addiction system. Binds to and blocks the activity of CcdB; will also remove bound CcdB protein from the CcdB-GyrA complex by forming a CcdA-CcdB complex, a process termed rejuvenation. Functions as a transcriptional corepressor for the ccdAB operon, repression also requires CcdB (By similarity). From Escherichia coli
  24697..24999   +  CDS            ccdB: CCDB_ECOLI - Also known as G, letB, letD. Experimental evidence at protein level: Swiss-Prot protein existence level 1. Toxic component of a type II toxin-antitoxin (TA) system, functioning in plasmid maintainence. Responsible for the post- segregational killing (PSK) of plasmid-free cells, also referred to as a plasmid addiction system. Half-life of over 2 hours. Cell killing by CcdB is accompanied by filamentation, defects in chromosome and plasmid segregation, defects in cell division, formation of anucleate cells, decreased DNA synthesis and plasmid loss. Interferes with the activity of DN
  25123..25147   +  misc_feature   RB T-DNA repeat: right border repeat from nopaline C58 T-DNA
