[The description below was written by a language model from this plasmid's Addgene catalogue record and pLannotate feature annotations shown in this document.]
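Description:
pDGE672 is a large (about 25.4 kb) binary T-DNA vector for Agrobacterium-mediated plant transformation, built on the pJOG292 backbone and deposited as an empty recipient for CRISPR/Cas9 genome editing. It carries plant selection markers and a Cas9 expression cassette but no guide RNAs. Outside the T-DNA borders, the backbone combines a high-copy ColE1/pMB1-type origin and bom site for propagation in E. coli with the pVS1 oriV, RepA and StaA functions that support replication and stable maintenance in Agrobacterium. Bacterial selection is through an aadA spectinomycin/streptomycin resistance gene.

Between the nopaline-type left and right border repeats lie several units. Next to the left border is a hygromycin resistance gene driven by the NOS promoter with a TMV Ω leader and NOS terminator. It is followed by two tandem TagRFP-type reading frames, consistent with the catalogued TagRFP-mNeptune "2xRFP" visual marker; its promoter is not annotated. An OCS-terminated region with flavin monooxygenase (YUCCA)-like matches probably corresponds to the listed Bs3 marker, although the annotation does not name it. The nuclease cassette uses a CaMV 35S promoter and TMV Ω enhancer to express Cas9 with an N-terminal mEGFP fusion, ending in the pea rbcS-E9 terminator. Only fragments of Cas9 are recognised by the annotation, so the coding sequence may be recoded or interrupted, though the record does not say.

Near the right border, a chloramphenicol resistance/ccdB cassette acts as a counter-selectable placeholder, which is why the plasmid needs a ccdB-tolerant strain. Replacing it with guide RNA arrays presumably yields the final multiplex editing constructs, though the cloning sites are not recorded. The associated publication describes multiplex editing in Nicotiana benthamiana and Arabidopsis.
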