Addgene plasmid #153238: pDGE672
Purpose: (Empty Backbone) Recipient plant transformation vector containing selection markers and a Cas9 expression cassette, but lacking guide RNAs
Depositing lab: Sylvestre Marillonnet. Depositing organization: Leibniz Institute of Plant Biochemistry (IPB). Publication: Highly efficient multiplex editing: One-shot generation of 8x Nicotiana benthamiana and 12x Arabidopsis mutants. Stuttmann J, Barthel K, Martin P, Ordon J, Erickson JL, Herr R, Ferik F, Kretschmer C, Berner T, Keilwagen J, Marillonnet S, Bonas U. Plant J. 2021 Feb 12. doi: 10.1111/tpj.15197. PubMed 33577114.
Backbone
  Vector backbone: pJOG292
  Backbone manufacturer: Ordon et al, 2017
  Backbone size (bp): 7000
  Vector type: Plant Expression, CRISPR
  Selectable markers: Hygromycin ; ccdB, , TagRFP-mNeptune (2XRFP), Bs3
  Tag / fusion protein: GFP (N terminal on insert)
Growth in bacteria
  Bacterial resistance: Chloramphenicol and Spectinomycin, 25 & 50 μg/mL
  Growth temperature: 37°C
  Growth strain: ccdB Survival
  Copy number: High Copy
Gene/Insert
  Gene/Insert name: None
  Tag / fusion protein: GFP (N terminal on insert)
Terms and licenses: Academic/Nonprofit Terms; Industry Terms: Not Available to Industry
Depositor comments: Please visit https://www.biorxiv.org/content/10.1101/2020.03.31.018671v2 for bioRxiv preprint.
How to cite: pDGE672 was a gift from Sylvestre Marillonnet (Addgene plasmid # 153238 ; http://n2t.net/addgene:153238 ; RRID:Addgene_153238)
